>Addgene plasmid #18295 | T4 Lysozyme N40A WT* | addgene partial sequence | sequence record 24083 | 3primeUP
CTANGAAAAGCCCGCTCATTAGGCGGGCTCAGATCTGCTCATGTTTTGACAGCTTATCATCGATAAGCTT
CGGCAATAAATTCTTGATATGTTTTCATATGTTTCCTTTAAATATTTTAATTAGTAATTGTCTATTCAAG
TAATTGTGAATATACTATCACAATTCCAAGAGAAAGTAAACAGCTTTATAGATTTTTATACGCGTCCCAA
GTGCCAGTTCTAAACGTTGTAATGACTCGTTTTGCGCGATTAGGTGTTTGATTATACCATCTACTTTTAG
CTAAGTTAACTGCTGCTTCATCCCAGCGTTTTTGTTGAAGCATACGTAAAGAGTTAGTAAATCCTGCCAC
ACCGGTTTCTCCCATTTGGAAAACCATATTAATCAATGCAGCGCGACGAACCGCATCAAGAGAATCATAA
ACCGGTTTTAATTTAGCATTTCTCAGAATTCCGCGAACAGCAGCATCAACATCCTGATTAAAGAGTTTTT
CAGCCTCATCTTTTGTAATTACACCATTAGTATTACGCCCAATAGCTTTATCTAATTCAGATTTAGCAGC
AGCAAGTGATGGACTTTTTGTAAGCAAATGACCGATGCCAATAGTGTAATAGCCTTCTGTGTCTTTATAG
ATTTTAAGTCTAAGACCTTCATCTATACGTAACATTTCAAATATATTCATAATACCTCCTAAGCATCGAT
GGATCCTGTTTCCTGTGTGAAATTGTTATCCGCTCACAATTCCACACATTATACGAGCCGATGATTAATT
GTCAACAGGGGGATGGGGAGTAAGCTGATCCTGTTTCCTGTGTGAAATTGTTATCCGCTCACAATTCCAC
ACATTATACGAGCCGATGATTAATTGTCAACAGGGGGATGGGGAGTAAGCTCATCGATGGATCGACCGGG
NTTTCCCGGGGGGNAAANNGGNAACCNCCNCNCAATNCCCCNCNTTNNACNAGCCGGAAGCNNAAAGNGN
AAAGCCNGGGGGGCCNAANGAGNGAGCNNACTACNTTAATTGNGTTGNGCNCNCNGCCCGCTTNCNGNCG
GNAANCNGNCNNGCCNGGANNCCNNCNAANGGGGCAAANCCTTNNNGGN
