[The description below was written by a language model from this plasmid's Addgene catalogue record.]
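Description:
T4 Lysozyme N40A WT* is a bacterial expression plasmid built on the pHS1403 backbone (about 5 kb without insert) that carries a mutant version of the bacteriophage T4 lysozyme gene (gene e). It is maintained in E. coli as a high-copy plasmid under ampicillin selection. The record gives no feature table and does not name the promoter, the origin of replication or any other regulatory elements of pHS1403, so the way expression is driven cannot be stated from the information available. No tags or fusion partners are recorded.

The insert is roughly 600 bp and was placed between BamHI and HindIII sites, both of which remain intact, so the fragment can be excised or exchanged. According to the depositor's notes, the BamHI site lies 27 bp from the start codon and the HindIII site 115 bp from the stop codon, meaning the cloned fragment includes short flanking stretches on either side of the coding region. The mutation field reads "N40A WT*": asparagine 40 is replaced by alanine, in a background designated WT*. In the T4 lysozyme literature WT* generally denotes the cysteine-free pseudo-wild-type protein used as the reference background for engineered variants, although the record itself does not define the term.

The record does not state a specific purpose. As a single-site alanine substitution in a widely studied model protein, the construct is suited to producing the variant enzyme in bacteria for comparison with the parent protein, for example in studies of protein stability, folding or structure.
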