Addgene plasmid #18295: T4 Lysozyme N40A WT*
Depositing lab: Brian Matthews. Depositing organization: University of Oregon.
Backbone
  Vector backbone: pHS1403
  Backbone size w/o insert (bp): 5000
  Vector type: Bacterial Expression
Growth in bacteria
  Bacterial resistance: Ampicillin, 100 μg/mL
  Growth temperature: 37°C
  Growth strain: DH5alpha
  Copy number: High Copy
Gene/Insert
  Gene/Insert name: T4 Lysozyme (alt name: 1001A)
  Species: Bacteriophage T4
  Insert size (bp): 600
  Mutation: N40A WT*
  GenBank ID: NP_049736
  Entrez Gene: e (a.k.a. T4p123)
  Cloning method: Restriction Enzyme; 5′ cloning site BamHI (not destroyed); 3′ cloning site HindIII (not destroyed)
  Sequencing primers: 5′ na; 3′ GGCGTATCACGAGGCCC
Terms and licenses: Academic/Nonprofit Terms; Industry Terms: Not Available to Industry
Depositor comments: The BamHI site is 27 bp from the ATG and the HindIII site is 115 bp from the stop.
How to cite: T4 Lysozyme N40A WT* was a gift from Brian Matthews (Addgene plasmid # 18295 ; http://n2t.net/addgene:18295 ; RRID:Addgene_18295)
